>Addgene plasmid #8798 | 3579 pcDNA3 Bad S136A | addgene partial sequence | sequence record 17239 | CMV-F 5'-CGCAAATGGGCGGTAGGCGTG-3'
GCAGAGCTCTCTGGCTACTAGAGAACCCACTGCTTACTGGCTTATCGAAATTAATACGACTCACTATAGG
GAGACCCAAGCTTGGTACCGAGCTCGGATCCACTAGTAACGGCCGCCAGTGTGCTGGAATTCGGCTTAAG
CCGCCACCATGGGAACCCCAAAGCAGCCCTCGCTGGCTCCTGCACACGCCCTAGGCTTGAGGAAGTCCGA
TCCCGGAATCCGGAGCCTGGGGAGCGACGCGGGAGGAAGGCGGTGGAGACCAGCAGCCCAGAGTATGTTC
CAGATCCCAGAGTTTGAGCCGAGTGAGCAGGAAGACGCTAGTGCTACAGATAGGGGCCTGGGCCCTAGCC
TCACTGAGGACCAGCCAGGTCCCTACCTGGCCCCAGGTCTCCTGGGGAGCAACATTCATCAGCAGGGACG
GGCAGCCACCAACAGTCATCATGGAGGCGCAGGGGCTATGGAGACTCGGAGTCGCCACAGTTCGTACCCA
GCGGGGACCGAGGAGGATGAAGGGATGGAGGAGGAGCTTAGCCCTTTTCGAGGACGCTCGCGTGCGGCTC
CCCCCAATCTCTGGGCAGCGCAGCGCTACGGCCGTGAGCTCCGAAGGATGAGCGATGAGTTTGAAGGTTC
CTTCAAGGGACTTCCTCGCCCAAAGAGCGCAGGCACTGCAACACAGATG
