[The description below was written by a language model from this plasmid's Addgene catalogue record.]
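Description:
3579 pcDNA3 Bad S136A is a mammalian expression plasmid built on the Invitrogen pcDNA3 backbone (about 5.4 kb without insert). It carries a roughly 615 bp mouse Bad cDNA with a serine-to-alanine substitution at residue 136. The insert was cloned into the polylinker using EcoRI at both ends, and both sites remain intact, so the fragment can be excised with a single enzyme; because the cloning was non-directional, orientation depends on the clone that was selected. The plasmid is maintained at high copy number in E. coli under ampicillin selection. It also provides a neomycin resistance marker, so that transfected mammalian cells can be selected with G418 to derive stable lines. The record does not list the promoter explicitly, but pcDNA3 is the standard CMV immediate-early promoter vector, and the listed CMV forward sequencing primer is consistent with this. No epitope tag or reporter fusion is recorded, and no feature table is available to confirm individual elements.

Bad is a pro-apoptotic BH3-only member of the Bcl-2 family whose death-promoting activity is restrained by phosphorylation downstream of survival signalling. Replacing serine 136 with alanine removes one of these phosphorylation sites, so this position can no longer be modified by kinases. The associated publication concerns p70S6 kinase acting as a survival signal by inactivating BAD. This fits use of the construct alongside wild-type and other site mutants to map which residues mediate kinase-dependent inactivation and to test how loss of a given site affects apoptosis in transfected cells.
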