Addgene plasmid #8798: 3579 pcDNA3 Bad S136A
Depositing lab: Stanley Korsmeyer. Depositing organization: Dana-Farber Cancer Institute. Publication: p70S6 kinase signals cell survival as well as growth, inactivating the pro-apoptotic molecule BAD. Harada H, Andersen JS, Mann M, Terada N, Korsmeyer SJ. Proc Natl Acad Sci U S A 2001 Aug 14;98(17):9666-70. Epub 2001 Aug 7. 10.1073/pnas.171301998 PubMed 11493700.
Backbone
  Vector backbone: pcDNA3
  Backbone manufacturer: Invitrogen
  Backbone size w/o insert (bp): 5400
  Vector type: Mammalian Expression
  Selectable markers: Neomycin (select with G418)
Growth in bacteria
  Bacterial resistance: Ampicillin, 100 μg/mL
  Growth temperature: 37°C
  Growth strain: XL1 Blue
  Copy number: High Copy
Gene/Insert
  Gene/Insert name: Bad
  Species: M. musculus (mouse)
  Insert size (bp): 615
  Mutation: S136A
  GenBank ID: NM_007522
  Entrez Gene: Bad (a.k.a. AI325008, Bbc2)
  Cloning method: Restriction Enzyme; 5′ cloning site EcoRI (not destroyed); 3′ cloning site EcoRI (not destroyed)
  Sequencing primers: 5′ CMV-F
Terms and licenses: Academic/Nonprofit Terms; Industry Terms: Not Available to Industry
How to cite: 3579 pcDNA3 Bad S136A was a gift from Stanley Korsmeyer (Addgene plasmid # 8798 ; http://n2t.net/addgene:8798 ; RRID:Addgene_8798)
